>Addgene plasmid #186432 | ZS041:mOrange2-KRAS | addgene full sequence | sequence record 374477 | Addgene NGS Result
CTCATCAATGTATCTTATCATGTCTGTATACCGTCGACCTCTAGCTAGAGCTTGGCGTAATCATGGTCAT
AGCTGTTTCCTGTGTGAAATTGTTATCCGCTCACAATTCCACACAACATACGAGCCGGAAGCATAAAGTG
TAAAGCCTGGGGTGCCTAATGAGTGAGCTAACTCACATTAATTGCGTTGCGCTCACTGCCCGCTTTCCAG
TCGGGAAACCTGTCGTGCCAGCTGCATTAATGAATCGGCCAACGCGCGGGGAGAGGCGGTTTGCGTATTG
GGCGCTCTTCCGCTTCCTCGCTCACTGACTCGCTGCGCTCGGTCGTTCGGCTGCGGCGAGCGGTATCAGC
TCACTCAAAGGCGGTAATACGGTTATCCACAGAATCAGGGGATAACGCAGGAAAGAACATGTGAGCAAAA
GGCCAGCAAAAGGCCAGGAACCGTAAAAAGGCCGCGTTGCTGGCGTTTTTCCATAGGCTCCGCCCCCCTG
ACGAGCATCACAAAAATCGACGCTCAAGTCAGAGGTGGCGAAACCCGACAGGACTATAAAGATACCAGGC
GTTTCCCCCTGGAAGCTCCCTCGTGCGCTCTCCTGTTCCGACCCTGCCGCTTACCGGATACCTGTCCGCC
TTTCTCCCTTCGGGAAGCGTGGCGCTTTCTCATAGCTCACGCTGTAGGTATCTCAGTTCGGTGTAGGTCG
TTCGCTCCAAGCTGGGCTGTGTGCACGAACCCCCCGTTCAGCCCGACCGCTGCGCCTTATCCGGTAACTA
TCGTCTTGAGTCCAACCCGGTAAGACACGACTTATCGCCACTGGCAGCAGCCACTGGTAACAGGATTAGC
AGAGCGAGGTATGTAGGCGGTGCTACAGAGTTCTTGAAGTGGTGGCCTAACTACGGCTACACTAGAAGAA
CAGTATTTGGTATCTGCGCTCTGCTGAAGCCAGTTACCTTCGGAAAAAGAGTTGGTAGCTCTTGATCCGG
CAAACAAACCACCGCTGGTAGCGGTGGTTTTTTTGTTTGCAAGCAGCAGATTACGCGCAGAAAAAAAGGA
TCTCAAGAAGATCCTTTGATCTTTTCTACGGGGTCTGACGCTCAGTGGAACGAAAACTCACGTTAAGGGA
TTTTGGTCATGAGATTATCAAAAAGGATCTTCACCTAGATCCTTTTAAATTAAAAATGAAGTTTTAAATC
AATCTAAAGTATATATGAGTAAACTTGGTCTGACAGTTACCAATGCTTAATCAGTGAGGCACCTATCTCA
GCGATCTGTCTATTTCGTTCATCCATAGTTGCCTGACTCCCCGTCGTGTAGATAACTACGATACGGGAGG
GCTTACCATCTGGCCCCAGTGCTGCAATGATACCGCGAGACCCACGCTCACCGGCTCCAGATTTATCAGC
AATAAACCAGCCAGCCGGAAGGGCCGAGCGCAGAAGTGGTCCTGCAACTTTATCCGCCTCCATCCAGTCT
ATTAATTGTTGCCGGGAAGCTAGAGTAAGTAGTTCGCCAGTTAATAGTTTGCGCAACGTTGTTGCCATTG
CTACAGGCATCGTGGTGTCACGCTCGTCGTTTGGTATGGCTTCATTCAGCTCCGGTTCCCAACGATCAAG
GCGAGTTACATGATCCCCCATGTTGTGCAAAAAAGCGGTTAGCTCCTTCGGTCCTCCGATCGTTGTCAGA
AGTAAGTTGGCCGCAGTGTTATCACTCATGGTTATGGCAGCACTGCATAATTCTCTTACTGTCATGCCAT
CCGTAAGATGCTTTTCTGTGACTGGTGAGTACTCAACCAAGTCATTCTGAGAATAGTGTATGCGGCGACC
GAGTTGCTCTTGCCCGGCGTCAATACGGGATAATACCGCGCCACATAGCAGAACTTTAAAAGTGCTCATC
ATTGGAAAACGTTCTTCGGGGCGAAAACTCTCAAGGATCTTACCGCTGTTGAGATCCAGTTCGATGTAAC
CCACTCGTGCACCCAACTGATCTTCAGCATCTTTTACTTTCACCAGCGTTTCTGGGTGAGCAAAAACAGG
AAGGCAAAATGCCGCAAAAAAGGGAATAAGGGCGACACGGAAATGTTGAATACTCATACTCTTCCTTTTT
CAATATTATTGAAGCATTTATCAGGGTTATTGTCTCATGAGCGGATACATATTTGAATGTATTTAGAAAA
ATAAACAAATAGGGGTTCCGCGCACATTTCCCCGAAAAGTGCCACCTGACGTCGACGGATCGGGAGATCT
CCCGATCCCCTATGGTGCACTCTCAGTACAATCTGCTCTGATGCCGCATAGTTAAGCCAGTATCTGCTCC
CTGCTTGTGTGTTGGAGGTCGCTGAGTAGTGCGCGAGCAAAATTTAAGCTACAACAAGGCAAGGCTTGAC
CGACAATTGCATGAAGAATCTGCTTAGGGTTAGGCGTTTTGCGCTGCTTCGCGATGTACGGGCCAGATAT
ACGCGTTGACATTGATTATTGACTAGTTATTAATAGTAATCAATTACGGGGTCATTAGTTCATAGCCCAT
ATATGGAGTTCCGCGTTACATAACTTACGGTAAATGGCCCGCCTGGCTGACCGCCCAACGACCCCCGCCC
ATTGACGTCAATAATGACGTATGTTCCCATAGTAACGCCAATAGGGACTTTCCATTGACGTCAATGGGTG
GAGTATTTACGGTAAACTGCCCACTTGGCAGTACATCAAGTGTATCATATGCCAAGTACGCCCCCTATTG
ACGTCAATGACGGTAAATGGCCCGCCTGGCATTATGCCCAGTACATGACCTTATGGGACTTTCCTACTTG
GCAGTACATCTACGTATTAGTCATCGCTATTACCATGGTGATGCGGTTTTGGCAGTACATCAATGGGCGT
GGATAGCGGTTTGACTCACGGGGATTTCCAAGTCTCCACCCCATTGACGTCAATGGGAGTTTGTTTTGGC
ACCAAAATCAACGGGACTTTCCAAAATGTCGTAACAACTCCGCCCCATTGACGCAAATGGGCGGTAGGCG
TGTACGGTGGGAGGTCTATATAAGCAGAGCTCTCTGGCTAACTAGAGAACCCACTGCTTACTGGCTTATC
GAAATTAATACGACTCACTATAGGGAGACCCAAGCTTGCCACCATGGTGAGCAAGGGCGAGGAGAATAAC
ATGGCCATCATCAAGGAGTTCATGCGCTTCAAGGTGCGCATGGAGGGCTCCGTGAACGGCCACGAGTTCG
AGATCGAGGGCGAGGGCGAGGGCCGCCCCTACGAGGGCTTTCAGACCGCTAAGCTGAAGGTGACCAAGGG
TGGCCCCCTGCCCTTCGCCTGGGACATCCTGTCCCCTCATTTCACCTACGGCTCCAAGGCCTACGTGAAG
CACCCCGCCGACATCCCCGACTACTTCAAGCTGTCCTTCCCCGAGGGCTTCAAGTGGGAGCGCGTGATGA
ACTACGAGGACGGCGGCGTGGTGACCGTGACCCAGGACTCCTCCCTGCAGGACGGCGAGTTCATCTACAA
GGTGAAGCTGCGCGGCACCAACTTCCCCTCCGACGGCCCCGTGATGCAGAAGAAGACCATGGGCTGGGAG
GCCTCCTCCGAGCGGATGTACCCCGAGGACGGTGCCCTGAAGGGCAAGATCAAGATGAGGCTGAAGCTGA
AGGACGGCGGCCACTACACCTCCGAGGTCAAGACCACCTACAAGGCCAAGAAGCCCGTGCAGCTGCCCGG
CGCCTACATCGTCGACATCAAGTTGGACATCACCTCCCACAACGAGGACTACACCATCGTGGAACAGTAC
GAACGCGCCGAGGGCCGCCACTCCACCGGCGGCATGGACGAGCTGTACAAGACCGGTGGTAAAAAGAAGA
AAAAGAAGTCAAAGACAAAGTGTGTAATTATGTAATGAATTCTGCAGATATCCATCACAGTGGCGGCCGC
TCGAGTCTAGAGGGCCCGTTTAAACCCGCTGATCAGCCTCGACTGTGCCTTCTAGTTGCCAGCCATCTGT
TGTTTGCCCCTCCCCCGTGCCTTCCTTGACCCTGGAAGGTGCCACTCCCACTGTCCTTTCCTAATAAAAT
GAGGAAATTGCATCGCATTGTCTGAGTAGGTGTCATTCTATTCTGGGGGGTGGGGTGGGGCAGGACAGCA
AGGGGGAGGATTGGGAAGACAATAGCAGGCATGCTGGGGATGCGGTGGGCTCTATGGCTTCTGAGGCGGA
AAGAACCAGCTGGGGCTCTAGGGGGTATCCCC
[124 nt withheld, positions 4233-4356]
C
[91 nt withheld, positions 4358-4448]
A
[49 nt withheld, positions 4450-4498]
CCTTTGACGTTGGAGTCCACGTTCTTT
[37 nt withheld, positions 4526-4562]
ACCCTATCTCGGTCTATTCTTTTGATTTATAAGGGATTTTGCCGATTTCGGCCTATTGGTTAAAAAATGA
GCTGATTTAACAAAAATTTAACGCGAATTAATTCTGTGGAATGTGTGTCAGTTAGGGTGTGGAAAGTCCC
CAGGCTCCCCAGCAGGCAGAAGTATGCAAAGCATGCATCTCAATTAGTCAGCAACCAGGTGTGGAAAGTC
CCCAGGCTCCCCAGCAGGCAGAAGTATGCAAAGCATGCATCTCAATTAGTCAGCAACCATAGTCCCGCCC
CTAACTCCGCCCATCCCGCCCCTAACTCCGCCCAGTTCCGCCCATTCTCCGCCCCATGGCTGACTAATTT
TTTTTATTTATGCAGAGGCCGAGGCCGCCTCTGCCTCTGAGCTATTCCAGAAGTAGTGAGGAGGCTTTTT
TGGAGGCCTAGGCTTTTGCAAAAAGCTCCCGGGAGCTTGTATATCCATTTTCGGATCTGATCAAGAGACA
GGATGAGGATCGTTTCGCATGATTGAACAAGATGGATTGCACGCAGGTTCTCCGGCCGCTTGGGTGGAGA
GGCTATTCGGCTATGACTGGGCACAACAGACAATCGGCTGCTCTGATGCCGCCGTGTTCCGGCTGTCAGC
GCAGGGGCGCCCGGTTCTTTTTGTCAAGACCGACCTGTCCGGTGCCCTGAATGAACTGCAGGACGAGGCA
GCGCGGCTATCGTGGCTGGCCACGACGGGCGTTCCTTGCGCAGCTGTGCTCGACGTTGTCACTGAAGCGG
GAAGGGACTGGCTGCTATTGGGCGAAGTGCCGGGGCAGGATCTCCTGTCATCTCACCTTGCTCCTGCCGA
GAAAGTATCCATCATGGCTGATGCAATGCGGCGGCTGCATACGCTTGATCCGGCTACCTGCCCATTCGAC
CACCAAGCGAAACATCGCATCGAGCGAGCACGTACTCGGATGGAAGCCGGTCTTGTCGATCAGGATGATC
TGGACGAAGAGCATCAGGGGCTCGCGCCAGCCGAACTGTTCGCCAGGCTCAAGGCGCGCATGCCCGACGG
CGAGGATCTCGTCGTGACCCATGGCGATGCCTGCTTGCCGAATATCATGGTGGAAAATGGCCGCTTTTCT
GGATTCATCGACTGTGGCCGGCTGGGTGTGGCGGACCGCTATCAGGACATAGCGTTGGCTACCCGTGATA
TTGCTGAAGAGCTTGGCGGCGAATGGGCTGACCGCTTCCTCGTGCTTTACGGTATCGCCGCTCCCGATTC
GCAGCGCATCGCCTTCTATCGCCTTCTTGACGAGTTCTTCTGAGCGGGACTCTGGGGTTCGAAATGACCG
ACCAAGCGACGCCCAACCTGCCATCACGAGATTTCGATTCCACCGCCGCCTTCTATGAAAGGTTGGGCTT
CGGAATCGTTTTCCGGGACGCCGGCTGGATGATCCTCCAGCGCGGGGATCTCATGCTGGAGTTCTTCGCC
CACCCCAACTTGTTTATTGCAGCTTATAATGGTTACAAATAAAGCAATAGCATCACAAATTTCACAAATA
AAGCATTTTTTTCACTGCATTCTAGTTGTGGTTTGTCCAAA
Features (pLannotate 1.2.2; 21 found; start..end, strand, type, name):
     90..106     -  protein_bind   lac operator: The lac repressor binds to the lac operator to inhibit transcription in E. coli. This inhibition can be relieved by adding lactose or isopropyl-β-D-thiogalactopyranoside (IPTG). lac repressor encoded by lacI
    114..144     -  promoter       lac promoter: promoter for the E. coli lac operon
    159..180     -  protein_bind   CAP binding site: CAP binding activates transcription in the presence of cAMP. E. coli catabolite activator protein
    193..285     -  CDS            lacI (fragment): lac repressor; lacI; The lac repressor binds to the lac operator to inhibit transcription in E. coli. This inhibition can be relieved by adding lactose or isopropyl-β-D-thiogalactopyranoside (IPTG).
    468..1056    -  rep_origin     ori: high-copy-number ColE1/pMB1/pBR322/pUC origin of replication
   1227..2087    -  CDS            AmpR: β-lactamase; bla; confers resistance to ampicillin, carbenicillin, and related antibiotics
   2088..2192    -  promoter       AmpR promoter: bla
   2251..2303    -  misc_feature   bom (fragment): basis of mobility region from pBR322
   2458..2837    +  enhancer       CMV enhancer: human cytomegalovirus immediate early enhancer
   2838..3041    +  promoter       CMV promoter: human cytomegalovirus (CMV) immediate early promoter
   3037..3070    +  LTR            5' LTR (truncated) (fragment): truncated 5' long terminal repeat (LTR) from HIV-1
   3086..3104    +  promoter       T7 promoter: promoter for bacteriophage T7 RNA polymerase
   3124..3831    +  CDS            mOrange2: mOrange2 is a basic (constitutively fluorescent) orange fluorescent protein published in 2008, derived from Discosoma sp.. It has high acid sensitivity.
   3837..3885    +  CDS            K-Ras (fragment): human small GTPase proto-oncoprotein
   3963..4187    +  polyA_signal   bGH poly(A) signal: bovine growth hormone polyadenylation signal
   4191..4212    +  promoter       SV40 promoter (fragment): SV40 enhancer and early promoter
   4233..4661    +  rep_origin     f1 ori (sequence partly withheld): f1 bacteriophage origin of replication; arrow indicates direction of (+) strand synthesis
   4675..5004    +  promoter       SV40 promoter: SV40 enhancer and early promoter
   5071..5862    +  CDS            neo: KKA2_KLEPN - Also known as kan, nptII. Experimental evidence at protein level: Swiss-Prot protein existence level 1. Resistance to kanamycin, neomycin, paromomycin, ribostamycin, butirosin and gentamicin B. From Klebsiella pneumoniae.
   5886..6044    +  CDS            ble (fragment): BLE_KLEPN - Experimental evidence at protein level: Swiss-Prot protein existence level 1. Binding protein with a strong affinity to the bleomycin family of antibiotics. Binds to CL990; an antimitotic-antibiotic compound. From Klebsiella pneumoniae.
   6039..17      +  polyA_signal   SV40 poly(A) signal (across the origin): SV40 polyadenylation signal
