[The description below was written by a language model from this plasmid's Addgene catalogue record and pLannotate feature annotations shown in this document.]
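Description:
ZS041:mOrange2-KRAS is a mammalian expression plasmid built on a backbone listed as ZS020 Vinculin TS, with an overall layout resembling a pcDNA3-type vector. It is propagated in E. coli through a high-copy ColE1/pUC origin and selected with ampicillin via the β-lactamase gene. An f1 phage origin is also present, along with remnants of the lac promoter/operator region. For selection in mammalian cells, an SV40 early promoter drives a neomycin phosphotransferase (neo) gene, which allows G418 selection. This is followed by a short ble fragment and an SV40 polyadenylation signal. The catalogue gives a total size of 6,172 bp, slightly more than the 6,143 nt of the sequenced record from which the features were annotated.

The payload is a synthetic 744 bp fusion of the orange fluorescent protein mOrange2 to a K-Ras sequence. In the annotation, the K-Ras portion is only a short fragment of about 50 nt immediately downstream of mOrange2, not the full-length GTPase. This is consistent with the C-terminal membrane-targeting region of K-Ras (polybasic stretch plus CAAX prenylation motif), which is commonly used to anchor a protein to the inner leaflet of the plasma membrane, although the record does not state this explicitly. Expression is driven by the CMV enhancer and immediate early promoter and terminated by the bGH polyadenylation signal, and a T7 promoter lies just upstream of the coding sequence. The record's purpose field only repeats the construct name. The associated publication concerns flow resistance in cell membranes, so the plasmid most likely serves as a fluorescent plasma membrane marker for live-cell imaging.
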