Addgene plasmid #186432: ZS041:mOrange2-KRAS
Purpose: mOrange2-KRAS
Depositing lab: Adam Cohen. Depositing organization: Harvard University. Publication: Cell Membranes Resist Flow. Shi Z, Graber ZT, Baumgart T, Stone HA, Cohen AE. Cell. 2018 Dec 13;175(7):1769-1779.e13. doi: 10.1016/j.cell.2018.09.054. Epub 2018 Nov 1. PubMed 30392960.
Backbone
  Vector backbone: ZS020 Vinculin TS
  Backbone manufacturer: Zheng Shi
  Backbone size w/o insert (bp): 5428
  Total vector size (bp): 6172
  Vector type: Mammalian Expression
Growth in bacteria
  Bacterial resistance: Ampicillin, 100 μg/mL
  Growth temperature: 30°C
  Growth strain: NEB Stable
  Copy number: Unknown
Gene/Insert
  Gene/Insert name: mOrange2-KRAS
  Species: Synthetic
  Insert size (bp): 744
Terms and licenses: Academic/Nonprofit Terms; Industry Terms: Not Available to Industry
How to cite: ZS041:mOrange2-KRAS was a gift from Adam Cohen (Addgene plasmid # 186432 ; http://n2t.net/addgene:186432 ; RRID:Addgene_186432)
